Addgene plasmid #156789: pD649-HAsp-UNC5D-Fc(DAPA)-AviTag-6xHis
Purpose: Mammalian expression of cell-surface protein extracellular domain fused to Fc(DAPA)-Avi-6xHis. Protein is secreted from cells.
Depositing lab: Chris Garcia. Depositing organization: Stanford University. Publication: A Human IgSF Cell-Surface Interactome Reveals a Complex Network of Protein-Protein Interactions. Wojtowicz WM, Vielmetter J, Fernandes RA, Siepe DH, Eastman CL, Chisholm GB, Cox S, Klock H, Anderson PW, Rue SM, Miller JJ, Glaser SM, Bragstad ML, Vance J, Lam AW, Lesley SA, Zinn K, Garcia KC. Cell. 2020 Aug 20;182(4):1027-1043.e17. doi: 10.1016/j.cell.2020.07.025. PubMed 32822567.
Backbone
  Vector backbone: pD649
  Backbone size w/o insert (bp): 6106
  Vector type: Mammalian Expression
Growth in bacteria
  Bacterial resistance: Ampicillin, 100 μg/mL
  Growth temperature: 37°C
  Growth strain: DH5alpha
  Copy number: High Copy
Gene/Insert
  Gene/Insert name: UNC5D
  Species: H. sapiens (human)
  Insert size (bp): 1041
  Mutation: Fc region of human IgG contains D265A and P329A mutations (DAPA)
  Entrez Gene: UNC5D (a.k.a. Unc5h4, FLJ16019, KIAA1777, PRO34692)
  Promoter: CMV/SP6
  Tag / fusion protein: Fc(DAPA)-AviTag-6xHis (C terminal on backbone)
  Cloning method: Restriction Enzyme; 5′ cloning site GCGGCCGC (not destroyed); 3′ cloning site GGCGCGCC (not destroyed)
  Sequencing primers: 5′ ATTTAGGTGACACTATAG; 3′ CACGTACCAGTTGAACTTCACC
Resource information
  A portion of this plasmid was derived from a plasmid made by: synthesis by ThermoFisher
Terms and licenses: Academic/Nonprofit Terms; Industry Terms: Not Available to Industry
Depositor comments: Some plasmids in this collection may have an IS4-like element ISVsa5 family transposase upstream of the CMV promoter.
How to cite: pD649-HAsp-UNC5D-Fc(DAPA)-AviTag-6xHis was a gift from Chris Garcia (Addgene plasmid # 156789 ; http://n2t.net/addgene:156789 ; RRID:Addgene_156789)
