[The description below was written by a language model from this plasmid's Addgene catalogue record and pLannotate feature annotations shown in this document.]
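Description:
pD649-HAsp-UNC5D-Fc(DAPA)-AviTag-6xHis is a mammalian expression plasmid of about 7.1 kb, built on the pD649 backbone, for producing the extracellular domain of the human netrin receptor family member UNC5D as a secreted Fc fusion protein. In bacteria it is maintained as a high-copy plasmid through a ColE1/pUC-type origin and selected with ampicillin via a complete β-lactamase gene. The annotation also picks up short fragments of KanR, lacZα, an rrnB terminator and an f1 origin, which look like backbone remnants rather than functional parts.

Expression is driven by the CMV immediate-early enhancer and promoter, followed by a fragment of CMV intron A and an SP6 promoter that could support in vitro transcription. The name indicates an HA-type signal peptide (HAsp), although the automated annotation labels the leader region as an immunoglobulin heavy-chain signal sequence fragment. Either way, an N-terminal secretion signal directs the product into the medium. The roughly 1 kb UNC5D ectodomain sits between retained restriction sites, so it can be exchanged for other ectodomains. It is fused in frame to a human IgG Fc region (matched to IGHG4 by the annotation tool) carrying D265A and P329A (DAPA), substitutions generally used to reduce Fc effector binding. An AviTag for site-specific biotinylation and a 6xHis tag for purification follow, and the unit ends with a bGH polyadenylation signal.

A separate SV40/EM7-promoted cassette contains a puromycin N-acetyltransferase sequence, annotated as a fragment, with an SV40 poly(A) signal, which may permit selection in mammalian cells. The construct belongs to a collection made for screening interactions among human immunoglobulin-superfamily cell-surface proteins. The depositor notes that some plasmids in the set may carry a transposase insertion upstream of the CMV promoter, though none is annotated here.
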