Features (pLannotate 1.2.2; 21 found; start..end, strand, type, name):
    119..143     -  CDS            KanR (fragment): aminoglycoside phosphotransferase; aph(3')-Ia; confers resistance to kanamycin
    254..842     +  rep_origin     ori: high-copy-number ColE1/pMB1/pBR322/pUC origin of replication
   1067..1084    +  terminator     rrnB T2 terminator (fragment): transcription terminator T2 from the E. coli rrnB gene
   1109..1128    -  CDS            lacZα (fragment): LacZα fragment of β-galactosidase; lacZ fragment
   1584..1600    +  protein_bind   lac operator: The lac repressor binds to the lac operator to inhibit transcription in E. coli. This inhibition can be relieved by adding lactose or isopropyl-β-D-thiogalactopyranoside (IPTG). lac repressor encoded by lacI
   1843..2146    +  enhancer       CMV enhancer: human cytomegalovirus immediate early enhancer
   2147..2350    +  promoter       CMV promoter: human cytomegalovirus (CMV) immediate early promoter
   2486..2529    +  intron         CMV intron (fragment): modified intron A from human cytomegalovirus
   2581..2599    +  promoter       SP6 promoter: promoter for bacteriophage SP6 RNA polymerase
   2603..2640    +  CDS            IgH signal sequence (fragment): signal sequence from the mouse immunoglobulin heavy chain variable region
   2743..3789    +  CDS            UNC5D (fragment): UNC5D_HUMAN - Also known as KIAA1777, UNC5H4 From Homo sapiens (Human).
   3727..4482    +  CDS            IGHG4 (fragment): IGHG4_HUMAN - Experimental evidence at protein level: Swiss-Prot protein existence level 1. Constant region of immunoglobulin heavy chains. Immunoglobulins, also known as antibodies, are membrane-bound or secreted glycoproteins produced by B lymphocytes. In the recognition phase of humoral immunity, the membrane-bound immunoglobulins serve as receptors which, upon binding of a specific antigen, trigger the clonal expansion and differentiation of B lymphocytes into immunoglobulins- secreting plasma cells. Secreted immunoglobulins mediate the effector phase of humoral immunity, which results in
   4697..4808    +  polyA_signal   bGH poly(A) signal: bovine growth hormone polyadenylation signal
   4809..4917    +  rep_origin     f1 ori (fragment): f1 bacteriophage origin of replication; arrow indicates direction of (+) strand synthesis
   4931..5260    +  promoter       SV40 promoter: SV40 enhancer and early promoter
   5308..5355    +  promoter       EM7 promoter: synthetic bacterial promoter&nbsp
   5374..5973    +  CDS            PuroR (fragment): puromycin N-acetyltransferase; pac from Streptomyces; confers resistance to puromycin
   5983..6108    +  CDS            ble (fragment): BLE_KLEPN - Experimental evidence at protein level: Swiss-Prot protein existence level 1. Binding protein with a strong affinity to the bleomycin family of antibiotics. Binds to CL990; an antimitotic-antibiotic compound. From Klebsiella pneumoniae.
   6103..6224    +  polyA_signal   SV40 poly(A) signal: SV40 polyadenylation signal
   6277..7137    -  CDS            AmpR: β-lactamase; bla; confers resistance to ampicillin, carbenicillin, and related antibiotics
   7140..89      -  promoter       AmpR promoter (fragment) (across the origin): bla
>Addgene plasmid #156789 | pD649-HAsp-UNC5D-Fc(DAPA)-AviTag-6xHis | depositor full sequence | sequence record 302687 | Full Sequence
TTTCAATATTATTGAAGCATTTATCAGGGTTATTGTCTCATGAGCGGATACATATTTGAATGTATTTAGA
AAAATAAACAAATAGGGGTCAGTGTTACAACCAATTAACCAATTCTGAACATTATCGCGAGCCCATTTAT
ACCTGAATATGGCTCATAACACCCCTTGCTCATGACCAAAATCCCTTAACGTGAGTTACGCGCGCGTCGT
TCCACTGAGCGTCAGACCCCGTAGAAAAGATCAAAGGATCTTCTTGAGATCCTTTTTTTCTGCGCGTAAT
CTGCTGCTTGCAAACAAAAAAACCACCGCTACCAGCGGTGGTTTGTTTGCCGGATCAAGAGCTACCAACT
CTTTTTCCGAAGGTAACTGGCTTCAGCAGAGCGCAGATACCAAATACTGTTCTTCTAGTGTAGCCGTAGT
TAGCCCACCACTTCAAGAACTCTGTAGCACCGCCTACATACCTCGCTCTGCTAATCCTGTTACCAGTGGC
TGCTGCCAGTGGCGATAAGTCGTGTCTTACCGGGTTGGACTCAAGACGATAGTTACCGGATAAGGCGCAG
CGGTCGGGCTGAACGGGGGGTTCGTGCACACAGCCCAGCTTGGAGCGAACGACCTACACCGAACTGAGAT
ACCTACAGCGTGAGCTATGAGAAAGCGCCACGCTTCCCGAAGGGAGAAAGGCGGACAGGTATCCGGTAAG
CGGCAGGGTCGGAACAGGAGAGCGCACGAGGGAGCTTCCAGGGGGAAACGCCTGGTATCTTTATAGTCCT
GTCGGGTTTCGCCACCTCTGACTTGAGCGTCGATTTTTGTGATGCTCGTCAGGGGGGCGGAGCCTATGGA
AAAACGCCAGCAACGCGGCCTTTTTACGGTTCCTGGCCTTTTGCTGGCCTTTTGCTCACATGTTCTTTCC
TGCGTTATCCCCTGATTCTGTGGATAACCGTATTACCGCCTTTGAGTGAGCTGATACCGCTCGCCGCAGC
CGAACGACCGAGCGCAGCGAGTCAGTGAGCGAGGAAGCGGAAGGCGAGAGTAGGGAACTGCCAGGCATCA
AACTAAGCAGAAGGCCCCTGACGGATGGCCTTTTTGCGTTTCTACAAACTCTTTCTGTGTTGTAAAACGA
CGGCCAGTCTTAAGCTCGGGCCCCCTGGGCGGTTCTGATAACGAGTAATCGTTAATCCGCAAATAACGTA
AAAACCCGCTTCGGCGGGTTTTTTTATGGGGGGAGTTTAGGGAAAGAGCATTTGTCAGAATATTTAAGGG
CGCCTGTCACTTTGCTTGATATATGAGAATTATTTAACCTTATAAATGAGAAAAAAGCAACGCACTTTAA
ATAAGATACGTTGCTTTTTCGATTGATGAACACCTATAATTAAACTATTCATCTATTATTTATGATTTTT
TGTATATACAATATTTCTAGTTTGTTAAAGAGAATTAAGAAAATAAATCTCGAAAATAATAAAGGGAAAA
TCAGTTTTTGATATCAAAATTATACATGTCAACGATAATACAAAATATAATACAAACTATAAGATGTTAT
CAGTATTTATTATCATTTAGAATAAATTTTGTGTCGCCCTTAATTGTGAGCGGATAACAATTACGAGCTT
CATGCACAGTGGCGTTGACTCAATATTGGCCATTAGCCATATTATTCATTGGTTATATAGCATAAATCAA
TATTGGCTATTGGCCATTGCATACGTTGTATCTATATCATAATATGTACATTTATATTGGCTCATGTCCA
ATATGACCGCCATGTTGGCATTGATTATTGACTAGTTATTAATAGTAATCAATTACGGGGTCATTAGTTC
ATAGCCCATATATGGAGTTCCGCGTTACATAACTTACGGTAAATGGCCCGCCTGGCTGACCGCCCAACGA
CCCCCGCCCATTGACGTCAATAATGACGTATGTTCCCATAGTAACGCCAATAGGGACTTTCCATTGACGT
CAATGGGTGGAGTATTTACGGTAAACTGCCCACTTGGCAGTACATCAAGTGTATCATATGCCAAGTACGC
CCCCTATTGACGTCAATGACGGTAAATGGCCCGCCTGGCATTATGCCCAGTACATGACCTTATGGGACTT
TCCTACTTGGCAGTACATCTACGTATTAGTCATCGCTATTACCATGGTGATGCGGTTTTGGCAGTACATC
AATGGGCGTGGATAGCGGTTTGACTCACGGGGATTTCCAAGTCTCCACCCCATTGACGTCAATGGGAGTT
TGTTTTGGCACCAAAATCAACGGGACTTTCCAAAATGTCGTAACAACTCCGCCCCATTGACGCAAATGGG
CGGTAGGCGTGTACGGTGGGAGGTCTATATAAGCAGAGCTCGTTTAGTGAACCGTCAGATCGCCTGGAGA
CGCCATCCACGCTGTTTTGACCTCCATAGAAGACACCGGGACCGATCCAGCCTCCGCGGCCGGGAACGGT
GCATTGGAACGCGGATTCCCCGTGCCAAGAGTGACGTAAGTACCGCCTATAGAGTCTATAGGCCCACCCC
CTTGGCTTCGTTAGAACGCGGCTACAATTAATACATAACCTTATGTATCATACACATACGATTTAGGTGA
CACTATAGAATAACATCCACTTTGCCTTTCTCTCCACAGGTGTCCACTCCCAGGTCCAACTGCACCTCGG
TTCTATCGAAAACGCGCCTGCTAGCGCCACCATGAAGACCATCATTGCCCTGAGCTACATCTTCTGCCTG
GTGTTCGCTGCGGCCGCCGCAAGAGGAACAGATAATGGCGAAGCCCTGCCTGAGAGCATCCCATCTGCAC
CTGGAACACTGCCCCACTTCATCGAGGAACCCGACGACGCCTACATCATCAAGAGCAACCCTATCGCTCT
GCGGTGCAAGGCCAGACCTGCCATGCAGATCTTTTTCAAGTGCAACGGCGAGTGGGTGCACCAGAACGAG
CACGTGTCCGAGGAAACACTGGACGAGAGCAGCGGCCTGAAAGTGCGCGAGGTGTTCATCAACGTGACCC
GGCAGCAGGTCGAGGACTTTCACGGCCCTGAGGATTACTGGTGCCAGTGTGTGGCTTGGAGCCACCTGGG
CACAAGCAAGAGCAGAAAAGCCTCTGTGCGGATCGCCTACCTGCGGAAGAACTTCGAGCAGGACCCTCAG
GGCAGAGAGGTGCCAATCGAGGGAATGATCGTGCTGCACTGCAGACCTCCAGAAGGCGTGCCAGCTGCTG
AAGTGGAATGGCTGAAGAACGAGGAACCTATCGACAGCGAGCAGGATGAGAACATCGACACCAGAGCCGA
CCACAACCTGATCATCAGACAGGCCAGACTGAGCGACAGCGGCAACTACACTTGCATGGCCGCCAACATC
GTGGCCAAGAGAAGATCTCTGAGCGCCACCGTGGTGGTGTATGTGAATGGCGGATGGTCCTCCTGGACAG
AGTGGTCCGCCTGCAACGTCCGATGTGGAAGAGGCTGGCAGAAGCGGAGCAGAACCTGTACAAACCCCGC
TCCTCTTAACGGCGGAGCCTTTTGCGAAGGCATGAGCGTGCAGAAGATTACCTGTACCTCTCTGTGCCCC
GTGGACGGCTCTTGGGAAGTTTGGAGCGAGTGGTCTGTGTGCAGCCCCGAGTGTGAACACCTGAGAATCA
GAGAGTGCACAGCCCCTCCACCTAGAAACGGCGGCAAGTTTTGCGAGGGCCTGTCTCAAGAGAGCGAGAA
CTGTACCGACGGCCTGTGCATCCTGGACAAGAAGCCTCTGCACGAGATCAAGCCCCAGAGCATCGAGAAC
GCCTCCGATGGCGCGCCGGGCGGCGACAAGACCCACACCTGCCCCCCCTGCCCAGCTCCAGAACTGCTGG
GAGGGCCTTCCGTGTTCCTGTTCCCCCCCAAGCCCAAGGACACCCTGATGATCAGCAGGACCCCCGAGGT
GACCTGCGTGGTGGTGGCCGTGTCCCACGAGGACCCAGAGGTGAAGTTCAACTGGTACGTGGACGGCGTG
GAGGTGCACAACGCCAAGACCAAGCCCAGAGAGGAGCAGTACAACAGCACCTACAGGGTGGTGTCCGTGC
TGACCGTGCTGCACCAGGACTGGCTGAACGGCAAAGAATACAAGTGCAAAGTCTCCAACAAGGCCCTGGC
TGCCCCAATCGAAAAGACAATCAGCAAGGCCAAGGGCCAGCCACGGGAGCCCCAGGTGTACACCCTGCCC
CCCAGCCGGGAGGAGATGACCAAGAACCAGGTGTCCCTGACCTGTCTGGTGAAGGGCTTCTACCCCAGCG
ATATCGCCGTGGAGTGGGAGAGCAACGGCCAGCCCGAGAACAACTACAAGACCACCCCCCCAGTGCTGGA
CAGCGACGGCAGCTTCTTCCTGTACAGCAAGCTGACCGTGGACAAGTCCAGGTGGCAGCAGGGCAACGTG
TTCAGCTGCAGCGTGATGCACGAGGCCCTGCACAACCACTACACCCAGAAGTCCCTGAGCCTGAGCCCCG
GCGGCAGCGGTCTTAATGATATTTTCGAGGCTCAGAAGATTGAGTGGCATGAACACCACCACCATCACCA
CTAAGGCCGGCCTGTAGTCACTGGCACAACGCGTTACCCGGTAAGCCAATCGGGTATACACGGTCGTCAT
ACTGCAGACAGGGTTCTTCTACTTTGCAAGATAGTCTTGAGTAGTAAAATAAATAGATAGAGAAAATCAG
CCTCGACTGTGCCTTCTAGTTGCCAGCCATCTGTTGTTTGCCCCTCCCCCGTGCCTTCCTTGACCCTGGA
AGGTGCCACTCCCACTGTCCTTTCCTAATAAAATGAGGAAATTGCATCACAACACTCAACCCTATCTCGG
TCTATTCTTTTGATTTATAAGGGATTTTGCCGATTTCGGCCTATTGGTTAAAAAATGAGCTGATTTAACA
AAAATTTAACGCGAATTAATTCTGTGGAATGTGTGTCAGTTAGGGTGTGGAAAGTCCCCAGGCTCCCCAG
CAGGCAGAAGTATGCAAAGCATGCATCTCAATTAGTCAGCAACCAGGTGTGGAAAGTCCCCAGGCTCCCC
AGCAGGCAGAAGTATGCAAAGCATGCATCTCAATTAGTCAGCAACCATAGTCCCGCCCCTAACTCCGCCC
ATCCCGCCCCTAACTCCGCCCAGTTCCGCCCATTCTCCGCCCCATGGCTGACTAATTTTTTTTATTTATG
CAGAGGCCGAGGCCGCCTCTGCCTCTGAGCTATTCCAGAAGTAGTGAGGAGGCTTTTTTGGAGGCCTAGG
CTTTTGCAAAAAGCTCCCGGGAGCTTGTATATCCATTTTCGGATCTGATCAGCACGTGTTGACAATTAAT
CATCGGCATAGTATATCGGCATAGTATAATACGACAAGGTGAGGAACTAAACCATGACCGAGTACAAGCC
CACGGTGCGCCTCGCCACCCGCGACGACGTCCCCAGGGCCGTACGCACCCTCGCCGCCGCGTTCGCCGAC
TACCCCGCCACGCGCCACACCGTCGATCCGGACCGCCACATCGAGCGGGTCACCGAGCTGCAAGAACTCT
TCCTCACGCGCGTCGGGCTCGACATCGGCAAGGTGTGGGTCGCGGACGACGGCGCCGCGGTGGCGGTCTG
GACCACGCCGGAGAGCGTCGAAGCGGGGGCGGTGTTCGCCGAGATCGGCCCGCGCATGGCCGAGTTGAGC
GGTTCCCGGCTGGCCGCGCAGCAACAGATGGAAGGCCTCCTGGCGCCGCACCGGCCCAAGGAGCCCGCGT
GGTTCCTGGCCACCGTCGGCGTCTCGCCCGACCACCAGGGCAAGGGTCTGGGCAGCGCCGTCGTGCTCCC
CGGAGTGGAGGCGGCCGAGCGCGCCGGGGTGCCCGCCTTCCTGGAGACATCCGCGCCCCGCAACCTCCCC
TTCTACGAGCGGCTCGGCTTCACCGTCACCGCCGACGTCGAGGTGCCCGAAGGACCGCGCACCTGGTGCA
TGACCCGCAAGCCCGGTGCCTGACACGTGCTACGAGATTTCGATTCCACCGCCGCCTTCTATGAAAGGTT
GGGCTTCGGAATCGTTTTCCGGGACGCCGGCTGGATGATCCTCCAGCGCGGGGATCTCATGCTGGAGTTC
TTCGCCCACCCCAACTTGTTTATTGCAGCTTATAATGGTTACAAATAAAGCAATAGCATCACAAATTTCA
CAAATAAAGCATTTTTTTCACTGCATTCTAGTTGTGGTTTGTCCAAACTCATCAATGTATCTTATCATGT
CTGTATACCGTCGACCTCTAGCTAGAGCTTGGCGTAATCATGGTCATTACCAATGCTTAATCAGTGAGGC
ACCTATCTCAGCGATCTGTCTATTTCGTTCATCCATAGTTGCCTGACTCCCCGTCGTGTAGATAACTACG
ATACGGGAGGGCTTACCATCTGGCCCCAGCGCTGCGATGATACCGCGAGAACCACGCTCACCGGCTCCGG
ATTTATCAGCAATAAACCAGCCAGCCGGAAGGGCCGAGCGCAGAAGTGGTCCTGCAACTTTATCCGCCTC
CATCCAGTCTATTAATTGTTGCCGGGAAGCTAGAGTAAGTAGTTCGCCAGTTAATAGTTTGCGCAACGTT
GTTGCCATCGCTACAGGCATCGTGGTGTCACGCTCGTCGTTTGGTATGGCTTCATTCAGCTCCGGTTCCC
AACGATCAAGGCGAGTTACATGATCCCCCATGTTGTGCAAAAAAGCGGTTAGCTCCTTCGGTCCTCCGAT
CGTTGTCAGAAGTAAGTTGGCCGCAGTGTTATCACTCATGGTTATGGCAGCACTGCATAATTCTCTTACT
GTCATGCCATCCGTAAGATGCTTTTCTGTGACTGGTGAGTACTCAACCAAGTCATTCTGAGAATAGTGTA
TGCGGCGACCGAGTTGCTCTTGCCCGGCGTCAATACGGGATAATACCGCGCCACATAGCAGAACTTTAAA
AGTGCTCATCATTGGAAAACGTTCTTCGGGGCGAAAACTCTCAAGGATCTTACCGCTGTTGAGATCCAGT
TCGATGTAACCCACTCGTGCACCCAACTGATCTTCAGCATCTTTTACTTTCACCAGCGTTTCTGGGTGAG
CAAAAACAGGAAGGCAAAATGCCGCAAAAAAGGGAATAAGGGCGACACGGAAATGTTGAATACTCATATT
CTTCCTT
