>Addgene plasmid #156789 | pD649-HAsp-UNC5D-Fc(DAPA)-AviTag-6xHis | depositor partial sequence | sequence record 302688 | insert (extracellular domain)
GCAAGAGGAACAGATAATGGCGAAGCCCTGCCTGAGAGCATCCCATCTGCACCTGGAACACTGCCCCACT
TCATCGAGGAACCCGACGACGCCTACATCATCAAGAGCAACCCTATCGCTCTGCGGTGCAAGGCCAGACC
TGCCATGCAGATCTTTTTCAAGTGCAACGGCGAGTGGGTGCACCAGAACGAGCACGTGTCCGAGGAAACA
CTGGACGAGAGCAGCGGCCTGAAAGTGCGCGAGGTGTTCATCAACGTGACCCGGCAGCAGGTCGAGGACT
TTCACGGCCCTGAGGATTACTGGTGCCAGTGTGTGGCTTGGAGCCACCTGGGCACAAGCAAGAGCAGAAA
AGCCTCTGTGCGGATCGCCTACCTGCGGAAGAACTTCGAGCAGGACCCTCAGGGCAGAGAGGTGCCAATC
GAGGGAATGATCGTGCTGCACTGCAGACCTCCAGAAGGCGTGCCAGCTGCTGAAGTGGAATGGCTGAAGA
ACGAGGAACCTATCGACAGCGAGCAGGATGAGAACATCGACACCAGAGCCGACCACAACCTGATCATCAG
ACAGGCCAGACTGAGCGACAGCGGCAACTACACTTGCATGGCCGCCAACATCGTGGCCAAGAGAAGATCT
CTGAGCGCCACCGTGGTGGTGTATGTGAATGGCGGATGGTCCTCCTGGACAGAGTGGTCCGCCTGCAACG
TCCGATGTGGAAGAGGCTGGCAGAAGCGGAGCAGAACCTGTACAAACCCCGCTCCTCTTAACGGCGGAGC
CTTTTGCGAAGGCATGAGCGTGCAGAAGATTACCTGTACCTCTCTGTGCCCCGTGGACGGCTCTTGGGAA
GTTTGGAGCGAGTGGTCTGTGTGCAGCCCCGAGTGTGAACACCTGAGAATCAGAGAGTGCACAGCCCCTC
CACCTAGAAACGGCGGCAAGTTTTGCGAGGGCCTGTCTCAAGAGAGCGAGAACTGTACCGACGGCCTGTG
CATCCTGGACAAGAAGCCTCTGCACGAGATCAAGCCCCAGAGCATCGAGAACGCCTCCGAT
